LOCUS       Exported 6932 bp ds-DNA circular SYN 12-MAY-2021
DEFINITION  Nicking Cas9 derived from pWT Cas9 (Addgene #44250). Ampicillin
            resistance marker, the tetracycline repressor (TetR), a ColE1 origin
            of replication and Streptococcus pyogenes Cas9 D10A.
ACCESSION   .
VERSION     .
KEYWORDS    pCas9(D10A)
SOURCE      synthetic DNA construct
  ORGANISM  synthetic DNA construct
REFERENCE   1 (bases 1 to 6932)
  AUTHORS   Standage-Beier K, Zhang Q, Wang X
  TITLE     Targeted Large-Scale Deletion of Bacterial Genomes Using
            CRISPR-Nickases.
  JOURNAL   ACS Synth Biol. 2015 Nov 20;4(11):1217-25. doi:
            10.1021/acssynbio.5b00132. Epub 2015 Oct 25.
  PUBMED    26451892
REFERENCE   2 (bases 1 to 6932)
  AUTHORS   .
  TITLE     Direct Submission
  JOURNAL   Exported May 12, 2021 from SnapGene Server 1.1.58
            http://www.snapgene.com
FEATURES             Location/Qualifiers
     source          1..6932
                     /organism="synthetic DNA construct"
                     /mol_type="other DNA"
     CDS             complement(7..630)
                     /codon_start=1
                     /gene="tetR from transposon Tn10"
                     /product="tetracycline repressor TetR"
                     /label=TetR
                     /note="TetR binds to the tetracycline operator tetO to
                     inhibit transcription. This inhibition can be relieved by
                     adding tetracycline or doxycycline."
                     /translation="MSRLDKSKVINSALELLNEVGIEGLTTRKLAQKLGVEQPTLYWHV
                     KNKRALLDALAIEMLDRHHTHFCPLEGESWQDFLRNNAKSFRCALLSHRDGAKVHLGTR
                     PTEKQYETLENQLAFLCQQGFSLENALYALSAVGHFTLGCVLEDQEHQVAKEERETPTT
                     DSMPPLLRQAIELFDHQGAEPAFLFGLELIICGLEKQLKCESGS"
     primer_bind     538..557
                     /label=Tet-R
                     /note="Tetracycline resistance gene, reverse primer"
     promoter        649..704
                     /gene="tetR"
                     /label=tetR/tetA promoters
                     /note="overlapping promoters for bacterial tetR and tetA"
     protein_bind    685..703
                     /gene="tetO"
                     /label=tet operator
                     /bound_moiety="tetracycline repressor TetR"
                     /note="bacterial operator O2 for the tetR and tetA genes"
     RBS             722..733
                     /note="strong bacterial ribosome binding site (Elowitz and
                     Leibler, 2000)"
     CDS             740..4846
                     /codon_start=1
                     /product="nickase mutant of the Cas9 endonuclease from the
                     Streptococcus pyogenes Type II CRISPR/Cas system"
                     /label=Cas9(D10A)
                     /note="generates RNA-guided single strand nicks in DNA due
                     to the D10A mutation in the RuvC catalytic domain"
                     /translation="MDKKYSIGLAIGTNSVGWAVITDEYKVPSKKFKVLGNTDRHSIKK
                     NLIGALLFDSGETAEATRLKRTARRRYTRRKNRICYLQEIFSNEMAKVDDSFFHRLEES
                     FLVEEDKKHERHPIFGNIVDEVAYHEKYPTIYHLRKKLVDSTDKADLRLIYLALAHMIK
                     FRGHFLIEGDLNPDNSDVDKLFIQLVQTYNQLFEENPINASGVDAKAILSARLSKSRRL
                     ENLIAQLPGEKKNGLFGNLIALSLGLTPNFKSNFDLAEDAKLQLSKDTYDDDLDNLLAQ
                     IGDQYADLFLAAKNLSDAILLSDILRVNTEITKAPLSASMIKRYDEHHQDLTLLKALVR
                     QQLPEKYKEIFFDQSKNGYAGYIDGGASQEEFYKFIKPILEKMDGTEELLVKLNREDLL
                     RKQRTFDNGSIPHQIHLGELHAILRRQEDFYPFLKDNREKIEKILTFRIPYYVGPLARG
                     NSRFAWMTRKSEETITPWNFEEVVDKGASAQSFIERMTNFDKNLPNEKVLPKHSLLYEY
                     FTVYNELTKVKYVTEGMRKPAFLSGEQKKAIVDLLFKTNRKVTVKQLKEDYFKKIECFD
                     SVEISGVEDRFNASLGTYHDLLKIIKDKDFLDNEENEDILEDIVLTLTLFEDREMIEER
                     LKTYAHLFDDKVMKQLKRRRYTGWGRLSRKLINGIRDKQSGKTILDFLKSDGFANRNFM
                     QLIHDDSLTFKEDIQKAQVSGQGDSLHEHIANLAGSPAIKKGILQTVKVVDELVKVMGR
                     HKPENIVIEMARENQTTQKGQKNSRERMKRIEEGIKELGSQILKEHPVENTQLQNEKLY
                     LYYLQNGRDMYVDQELDINRLSDYDVDHIVPQSFLKDDSIDNKVLTRSDKNRGKSDNVP
                     SEEVVKKMKNYWRQLLNAKLITQRKFDNLTKAERGGLSELDKAGFIKRQLVETRQITKH
                     VAQILDSRMNTKYDENDKLIREVKVITLKSKLVSDFRKDFQFYKVREINNYHHAHDAYL
                     NAVVGTALIKKYPKLESEFVYGDYKVYDVRKMIAKSEQEIGKATAKYFFYSNIMNFFKT
                     EITLANGEIRKRPLIETNGETGEIVWDKGRDFATVRKVLSMPQVNIVKKTEVQTGGFSK
                     ESILPKRNSDKLIARKKDWDPKKYGGFDSPTVAYSVLVVAKVEKGKSKKLKSVKELLGI
                     TIMERSSFEKNPIDFLEAKGYKEVKKDLIIKLPKYSLFELENGRKRMLASAGELQKGNE
                     LALPSKYVNFLYLASHYEKLKGSPEDNEQKQLFVEQHKHYLDEIIEQISEFSKRVILAD
                     ANLDKVLSAYNKHRDKPIREQAENIIHLFTLTNLGAPAAFKYFDTTIDRKRYTSTKEVL
                     DATLIHQSITGLYETRIDLSQLGGD"
     terminator      4870..4941
                     /label=rrnB T1 terminator
                     /note="transcription terminator T1 from the E. coli rrnB
                     gene"
     terminator      4957..4984
                     /label=T7Te terminator
                     /note="phage T7 early transcription terminator"
     rep_origin      complement(5151..5739)
                     /direction=LEFT
                     /label=ori
                     /note="high-copy-number ColE1/pMB1/pBR322/pUC origin of
                     replication"
     primer_bind     complement(5231..5250)
                     /label=pBR322ori-F
                     /note="pBR322 origin, forward primer"
     terminator      5827..5921
                     /label=lambda t0 terminator
                     /note="transcription terminator from phage lambda"
     CDS             complement(5951..6811)
                     /codon_start=1
                     /gene="bla"
                     /product="beta-lactamase"
                     /label=AmpR
                     /note="confers resistance to ampicillin, carbenicillin, and
                     related antibiotics"
                     /translation="MSIQHFRVALIPFFAAFCLPVFAHPETLVKVKDAEDQLGARVGYI
                     ELDLNSGKILESFRPEERFPMMSTFKVLLCGAVLSRIDAGQEQLGRRIHYSQNDLVEYS
                     PVTEKHLTDGMTVRELCSAAITMSDNTAANLLLTTIGGPKELTAFLHNMGDHVTRLDRW
                     EPELNEAIPNDERDTTMPVAMATTLRKLLTGELLTLASRQQLIDWMEADKVAGPLLRSA
                     LPAGWFIADKSGAGERGSRGIIAALGPDGKPSRIVVIYTTGSQATMDERNRQIAEIGAS
                     LIKHW"
     primer_bind     6574..6593
                     /label=Amp-R
                     /note="Ampicillin resistance gene, reverse primer"
     promoter        complement(6812..6916)
                     /gene="bla"
                     /label=AmpR promoter
ORIGIN
        1 gcatgcttaa gacccacttt cacatttaag ttgtttttct aatccgcata tgatcaattc
       61 aaggccgaat aagaaggctg gctctgcacc ttggtgatca aataattcga tagcttgtcg
      121 taataatggc ggcatactat cagtagtagg tgtttccctt tcttctttag cgacttgatg
      181 ctcttgatct tccaatacgc aacctaaagt aaaatgcccc acagcgctga gtgcatataa
      241 tgcattctct agtgaaaaac cttgttggca taaaaaggct aattgatttt cgagagtttc
      301 atactgtttt tctgtaggcc gtgtacctaa atgtactttt gctccatcgc gatgacttag
      361 taaagcacat ctaaaacttt tagcgttatt acgtaaaaaa tcttgccagc tttccccttc
      421 taaagggcaa aagtgagtat ggtgcctatc taacatctca atggctaagg cgtcgagcaa
      481 agcccgctta ttttttacat gccaatacaa tgtaggctgc tctacaccta gcttctgggc
      541 gagtttacgg gttgttaaac cttcgattcc gacctcatta agcagctcta atgcgctgtt
      601 aatcacttta cttttatcta atctagacat cattaattcc taatttttgt tgacactcta
      661 tcgttgatag agttatttta ccactcccta tcagtgatag agaaaagaat tcaaaagatc
      721 taaagaggag aaaggatcta tggataagaa atactcaata ggcttagcta tcggcacaaa
      781 tagcgtcgga tgggcggtga tcactgatga atataaggtt ccgtctaaaa agttcaaggt
      841 tctgggaaat acagaccgcc acagtatcaa aaaaaatctt ataggggctc ttttatttga
      901 cagtggagag acagcggaag cgactcgtct caaacggaca gctcgtagaa ggtatacacg
      961 tcggaagaat cgtatttgtt atctacagga gattttttca aatgagatgg cgaaagtaga
     1021 tgatagtttc tttcatcgac ttgaagagtc ttttttggtg gaagaagaca agaagcatga
     1081 acgtcatcct atttttggaa atatagtaga tgaagttgct tatcatgaga aatatccaac
     1141 tatctatcat ctgcgaaaaa aattggtaga ttctactgat aaagcggatt tgcgcttaat
     1201 ctatttggcc ttagcgcata tgattaagtt tcgtggtcat tttttgattg agggagattt
     1261 aaatcctgat aatagtgatg tggacaaact atttatccag ttggtacaaa cctacaatca
     1321 attatttgaa gaaaacccta ttaacgcaag tggagtagat gctaaagcga ttctttctgc
     1381 acgattgagt aaatcaagac gattagaaaa tctcattgct cagctccccg gtgagaagaa
     1441 aaatggctta tttgggaatc tcattgcttt gtcattgggt ttgaccccta attttaaatc
     1501 aaattttgat ttggcagaag atgctaaatt acagctttca aaagatactt acgatgatga
     1561 tttagataat ttattggcgc aaattggaga tcaatatgct gatttgtttt tggcagctaa
     1621 gaatttatca gatgctattt tactttcaga tatcctaaga gtaaatactg aaataactaa
     1681 ggctccccta tcagcttcaa tgattaaacg ctacgatgaa catcatcaag acttgactct
     1741 tttaaaagct ttagttcgac aacaacttcc agaaaagtat aaagaaatct tttttgatca
     1801 atcaaaaaac ggatatgcag gttatattga tgggggagct agccaagaag aattttataa
     1861 atttatcaaa ccaattttag aaaaaatgga tggtactgag gaattattgg tgaaactaaa
     1921 tcgtgaagat ttgctgcgca agcaacggac ctttgacaac ggctctattc cccatcaaat
     1981 tcacttgggt gagctgcatg ctattttgag aagacaagaa gacttttatc catttttaaa
     2041 agacaatcgt gagaagattg aaaaaatctt gacttttcga attccttatt atgttggtcc
     2101 attggcgcgt ggcaatagtc gttttgcatg gatgactcgg aagtctgaag aaacaattac
     2161 cccatggaat tttgaagaag ttgtcgataa aggtgcttca gctcaatcat ttattgaacg
     2221 catgacaaac tttgataaaa atcttccaaa tgaaaaagta ctaccaaaac atagtttgct
     2281 ttatgagtat tttacggttt ataacgaatt gacaaaggtc aaatatgtta ctgaaggaat
     2341 gcgaaaacca gcatttcttt caggtgaaca gaagaaagcc attgttgatt tactcttcaa
     2401 aacaaatcga aaagtaaccg ttaagcaatt aaaagaagat tatttcaaaa aaatagaatg
     2461 ttttgatagt gttgaaattt caggagttga agatagattt aatgcttcat taggtaccta
     2521 ccatgatttg ctaaaaatta ttaaagataa agattttttg gataatgaag aaaatgaaga
     2581 tatcttagag gatattgttt taacattgac cttatttgaa gatagggaga tgattgagga
     2641 aagacttaaa acatatgctc acctctttga tgataaggtg atgaaacagc ttaaacgtcg
     2701 ccgttatact ggttggggac gtttgtctcg aaaattgatt aatggtatta gggataagca
     2761 atctggcaaa acaatattag attttttgaa atcagatggt tttgccaatc gcaattttat
     2821 gcagctgatc catgatgata gtttgacatt taaagaagac attcaaaaag cacaagtgtc
     2881 tggacaaggc gatagtttac atgaacatat tgcaaattta gctggtagcc ctgctattaa
     2941 aaaaggtatt ttacagactg taaaagttgt tgatgaattg gtcaaagtaa tggggcggca
     3001 taagccagaa aatatcgtta ttgaaatggc acgtgaaaat cagacaactc aaaagggcca
     3061 gaaaaattcg cgagagcgta tgaaacgaat cgaagaaggt atcaaagaat taggaagtca
     3121 gattcttaaa gagcatcctg ttgaaaatac tcaattgcaa aatgaaaagc tctatctcta
     3181 ttatctccaa aatggaagag acatgtatgt ggaccaagaa ttagatatta atcgtttaag
     3241 tgattatgat gtcgatcaca ttgttccaca aagtttcctt aaagacgatt caatagacaa
     3301 taaggtctta acgcgttctg ataaaaatcg tggtaaatcg gataacgttc caagtgaaga
     3361 agtagtcaaa aagatgaaaa actattggag acaacttcta aacgccaagt taatcactca
     3421 acgtaagttt gataatttaa cgaaagctga acgtggaggt ttgagtgaac ttgataaagc
     3481 tggttttatc aaacgccaat tggttgaaac tcgccaaatc actaagcatg tggcacaaat
     3541 tttggatagt cgcatgaata ctaaatacga tgaaaatgat aaacttattc gagaggttaa
     3601 agtgattacc ttaaaatcta aattagtttc tgacttccga aaagatttcc aattctataa
     3661 agtacgtgag attaacaatt accatcatgc ccatgatgcg tatctaaatg ccgtcgttgg
     3721 aactgctttg attaagaaat atccaaaact tgaatcggag tttgtctatg gtgattataa
     3781 agtttatgat gttcgtaaaa tgattgctaa gtctgagcaa gaaataggca aagcaaccgc
     3841 aaaatatttc ttttactcta atatcatgaa cttcttcaaa acagaaatta cacttgcaaa
     3901 tggagagatt cgcaaacgcc ctctaatcga aactaatggg gaaactggag aaattgtctg
     3961 ggataaaggg cgagattttg ccacagtgcg caaagtattg tccatgcccc aagtcaatat
     4021 tgtcaagaaa acagaagtac agacaggcgg attctccaag gagtcaattt taccaaaaag
     4081 aaattcggac aagcttattg ctcgtaaaaa agactgggat ccaaaaaaat atggtggttt
     4141 tgatagtcca acggtagctt attcagtcct agtggttgct aaggtggaaa aagggaaatc
     4201 gaagaagtta aaatccgtta aagagttact agggatcaca attatggaaa gaagttcctt
     4261 tgaaaaaaat ccgattgact ttttagaagc taaaggatat aaggaagtta aaaaagactt
     4321 aatcattaaa ctacctaaat atagtctttt tgagttagaa aacggtcgta aacggatgct
     4381 ggctagtgcc ggagaattac aaaaaggaaa tgagctggct ctgccaagca aatatgtgaa
     4441 ttttttatat ttagctagtc attatgaaaa gttgaagggt agtccagaag ataacgaaca
     4501 aaaacaattg tttgtggagc agcataagca ttatttagat gagattattg agcaaatcag
     4561 tgaattttct aagcgtgtta ttttagcaga tgccaattta gataaagttc ttagtgcata
     4621 taacaaacat agagacaaac caatacgtga acaagcagaa aatattattc atttatttac
     4681 gttgacgaat cttggagctc ccgctgcttt taaatatttt gatacaacaa ttgatcgtaa
     4741 acgatatacg tctacaaaag aagttttaga tgccactctt atccatcaat ccatcactgg
     4801 tctttatgaa acacgcattg atttgagtca gctaggaggt gactaactcg agtaaggatc
     4861 tccaggcatc aaataaaacg aaaggctcag tcgaaagact gggcctttcg ttttatctgt
     4921 tgtttgtcgg tgaacgctct ctactagagt cacactggct caccttcggg tgggcctttc
     4981 tgcgtttata cctagggaga cgtcggcgtt cggctgcggc gagcggtatc agctcactca
     5041 aaggcggtaa tacggttatc cacagaatca ggggataacg caggaaagaa catgtgagca
     5101 aaaggccagc aaaaggccag gaaccgtaaa aaggccgcgt tgctggcgtt tttccatagg
     5161 ctccgccccc ctgacgagca tcacaaaaat cgacgctcaa gtcagaggtg gcgaaacccg
     5221 acaggactat aaagatacca ggcgtttccc cctggaagct ccctcgtgcg ctctcctgtt
     5281 ccgaccctgc cgcttaccgg atacctgtcc gcctttctcc cttcgggaag cgtggcgctt
     5341 tctcatagct cacgctgtag gtatctcagt tcggtgtagg tcgttcgctc caagctgggc
     5401 tgtgtgcacg aaccccccgt tcagcccgac cgctgcgcct tatccggtaa ctatcgtctt
     5461 gagtccaacc cggtaagaca cgacttatcg ccactggcag cagccactgg taacaggatt
     5521 agcagagcga ggtatgtagg cggtgctaca gagttcttga agtggtggcc taactacggc
     5581 tacactagaa ggacagtatt tggtatctgc gctctgctga agccagttac cttcggaaaa
     5641 agagttggta gctcttgatc cggcaaacaa accaccgctg gtagcggtgg tttttttgtt
     5701 tgcaagcagc agattacgcg cagaaaaaaa ggatctcaag aagatccttt gatcttttct
     5761 acggggtctg acgctcagtg gaacgaaaac tcacgttaag ggattttggt catgactagt
     5821 gcttggattc tcaccaataa aaaacgcccg gcggcaaccg agcgttctga acaaatccag
     5881 atggagttct gaggtcatta ctggatctat caacaggagt ccaagcgagc tcgtaaactt
     5941 ggtctgacag ttaccaatgc ttaatcagtg aggcacctat ctcagcgatc tgtctatttc
     6001 gttcatccat agttgcctga ctccccgtcg tgtagataac tacgatacgg gagggcttac
     6061 catctggccc cagtgctgca atgataccgc gagacccacg ctcaccggct ccagatttat
     6121 cagcaataaa ccagccagcc ggaagggccg agcgcagaag tggtcctgca actttatccg
     6181 cctccatcca gtctattaat tgttgccggg aagctagagt aagtagttcg ccagttaata
     6241 gtttgcgcaa cgttgttgcc attgctacag gcatcgtggt gtcacgctcg tcgtttggta
     6301 tggcttcatt cagctccggt tcccaacgat caaggcgagt tacatgatcc cccatgttgt
     6361 gcaaaaaagc ggttagctcc ttcggtcctc cgatcgttgt cagaagtaag ttggccgcag
     6421 tgttatcact catggttatg gcagcactgc ataattctct tactgtcatg ccatccgtaa
     6481 gatgcttttc tgtgactggt gagtactcaa ccaagtcatt ctgagaatag tgtatgcggc
     6541 gaccgagttg ctcttgcccg gcgtcaatac gggataatac cgcgccacat agcagaactt
     6601 taaaagtgct catcattgga aaacgttctt cggggcgaaa actctcaagg atcttaccgc
     6661 tgttgagatc cagttcgatg taacccactc gtgcacccaa ctgatcttca gcatctttta
     6721 ctttcaccag cgtttctggg tgagcaaaaa caggaaggca aaatgccgca aaaaagggaa
     6781 taagggcgac acggaaatgt tgaatactca tactcttcct ttttcaatat tattgaagca
     6841 tttatcaggg ttattgtctc atgagcggat acatatttga atgtatttag aaaaataaac
     6901 aaataggggt tccgcgcaca tttccccgaa aa
//
