[The description below was written by a language model from this plasmid's Addgene catalogue record and the feature table of its GenBank file.]
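Description:
pCas9(D10A) is a 6.9 kb bacterial expression plasmid that supplies a tetracycline-inducible nicking variant of Streptococcus pyogenes Cas9. It was derived from the pWTCas9 backbone and is intended for synthetic biology work in bacteria. It replicates from a high-copy ColE1/pMB1-type origin and is selected through a beta-lactamase (AmpR) gene driven by its own promoter, which confers resistance to ampicillin and related antibiotics.

The payload is a Tn10-style tet regulatory module. The tetR coding sequence lies on the opposite strand to Cas9. The two genes are separated by the overlapping, divergent tetR/tetA promoter region, which contains a tet operator. From this region, listed in the catalogue as pTeto, transcription runs through a strong synthetic ribosome binding site into the Cas9(D10A) open reading frame. It ends at tandem rrnB T1 and T7Te terminators, and a lambda t0 terminator lies between the origin and the AmpR gene. TetR made from the same plasmid binds the operator and keeps Cas9 expression repressed until tetracycline or a related inducer relieves that repression.

The D10A substitution inactivates the RuvC catalytic domain. The enzyme therefore makes RNA-guided single-strand nicks rather than double-strand breaks. No guide RNA cassette is annotated on the plasmid, so the guides presumably have to be supplied from a separate construct. The associated publication describes using CRISPR nickases for targeted large-scale deletion of bacterial genomes, which points to nickase-based bacterial genome editing as the intended application.
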