Addgene plasmid #74495: pCas9(D10A)
Purpose: Nicking Cas9 derived from pWT Cas9 (Addgene #44250). Ampicillin resistance marker, the tetracycline repressor (TetR), a ColE1 origin of replication and Streptococcus pyogenes Cas9 D10A
Depositing lab: Xiao Wang. Depositing organization: Arizona State University. Publication: Targeted Large-Scale Deletion of Bacterial Genomes Using CRISPR-Nickases. Standage-Beier K, Zhang Q, Wang X. ACS Synth Biol. 2015 Nov 20;4(11):1217-25. doi: 10.1021/acssynbio.5b00132. Epub 2015 Oct 25. PubMed 26451892.
Backbone
  Vector backbone: pWTCas9
  Backbone manufacturer: Derived from Addgene #44250 (http://www.cell.com/abstract/S0092-8674(13)00211-0)
  Vector type: Bacterial Expression, Synthetic Biology
Growth in bacteria
  Bacterial resistance: Ampicillin, 100 μg/mL
  Growth temperature: 37°C
  Growth strain: DH5alpha
  Copy number: High Copy
Gene/Insert
  Gene/Insert name: Cas9 D10A (alt name: Nicking Cas9)
  Species: Synthetic
  Mutation: D10A
  Promoter: pTeto
  Cloning method: Unknown
  Sequencing primers: 5′ AAGCAGCTCTAATGCGCT
Resource information
  A portion of this plasmid was derived from a plasmid made by: Derived from Addgene #44250 (See: http://www.cell.com/abstract/S0092-8674(13)00211-0)
Terms and licenses: Academic/Nonprofit Terms; Industry Terms: Not Available to Industry
How to cite: pCas9(D10A) was a gift from Xiao Wang (Addgene plasmid # 74495 ; http://n2t.net/addgene:74495 ; RRID:Addgene_74495)
