>Addgene plasmid #74495 | pCas9(D10A) | addgene partial sequence | sequence record 142924 | dCas9-F3 5'-CACGCATTGATTTGAGTCAGC-3'
AGGATCTCCAGGCATCAAATAAAACGAAAGGCTCAGTCGAAAGACTGGGCCTTTCGTTTTATCTGTTGTT
TGTCGGTGAACGCTCTCTACTAGAGTCACACTGGCTCACCTTCGGGTGGGCCTTTCTGCGTTTATACCTA
GGGAGACGTCGGCGTTCGGCTGCGGCGAGCGGTATCAGCTCACTCAAAGGCGGTAATACGGTTATCCACA
GAATCAGGGGATAACGCAGGAAAGAACATGTGAGCAAAAGGCCAGCAAAAGGCCAGGAACCGTAAAAAGG
CCGCGTTGCTGGCGTTTTTCCATAGGCTCCGCCCCCCTGACGAGCATCACAAAAATCGACGCTCAAGTCA
GAGGTGGCGAAACCCGACAGGACTATAAAGATACCAGGCGTTTCCCCCTGGAAGCTCCCTCGTGCGCTCT
CCTGTTCCGACCCTGCCGCTTACCGGATACCTGTCCGCCTTTCTCCCTTCGGGAAGCGTGGCGCTTTCTC
ATAGCTCACGCTGTAGGTATCTCAGTTCGGTGTAGGTCGTTCGCTCCAAGCTGGGCTGTGTGCACGAACC
CCCCGTTCAGCCCGACCGCTGCGCCTTATCCGGTAACTATCGTCTTGAGTCCAACCCGGTAAGACACGAC
TTATCGCCACTGGCAGCAGCCACTGGTAACAGGATTAGCAGAGCGAGGTATGTAGGCGGTGCTACAGAGT
TCTTGAAGTGGTGGCCTAACTACGGCTACACTAGAAGGACAGTATTTGGTATCTGCGCTCTGCTGAAGCC
AGTTACCTTCGGAAAAAGAGTTGGTAGCTCTTGATCCGGCAAACAAACCACCGCTGGTAGCGGTGGTTTT
TTTGTTTGCAAGCAGCAGATTACGCGCAGAAAAAAAGGATCTCAAGAAGATCCTTTGATCTTTTCTACGG
GGTCTGACGCTCAGTGGAACGAAAACTCACGTTAAGGGATTTTGGTCATGACTAGTGCTTGGATTCTCAC
