>Addgene plasmid #74495 | pCas9(D10A) | addgene partial sequence | sequence record 142925 | Tet-R 5'-GGCGAGTTTACGGGTTGTTA-3'
AGCAGCTCTAATGCGCTGTTAATCACTTTACTTTTATCTAATCTAGACATCATTAATTCCTAATTTTTGT
TGACACTCTATCGTTGATAGAGTTATTTTACCACTCCCTATCAGTGATAGAGAAAAGAATTCAAAAGATC
TAAAGAGGAGAAAGGATCTATGGATAAGAAATACTCAATAGGCTTAGCTATCGGCACAAATAGCGTCGGA
TGGGCGGTGATCACTGATGAATATAAGGTTCCGTCTAAAAAGTTCAAGGTTCTGGGAAATACAGACCGCC
ACAGTATCAAAAAAAATCTTATAGGGGCTCTTTTATTTGACAGTGGAGAGACAGCGGAAGCGACTCGTCT
CAAACGGACAGCTCGTAGAAGGTATACACGTCGGAAGAATCGTATTTGTTATCTACAGGAGATTTTTTCA
AATGAGATGGCGAAAGTAGATGATAGTTTCTTTCATCGACTTGAAGAGTCTTTTTTGGTGGAAGAAGACA
AGAAGCATGAACGTCATCCTATTTTTGGAAATATAGTAGATGAAGTTGCTTATCATGAGAAATATCCAAC
TATCTATCATCTGCGAAAAAAATTGGTAGATTCTACTGATAAAGCGGATTTGCGCTTAATCTATTTGGCC
TTAGCGCATATGATTAAGTTTCGTGGTCATTTTTTGATTGAGGGAGATTTAAATCCTGATAATAGTGATG
TGGACAAACTATTTATCCAGTTGGTACAAACCTACAATCAATTATTTGAAGAAAACCCTATTAACGCAAG
TGGAGTAGATGCTAAAGCGATTCTTTCTGCACGATTGAGTAAATCAAGACGATTAGAAAATCTCATTGCT
CAGCTCCCCGGTGAGAAGAAAAATGGCTTATTTGGGAATCTCATTGCTTTGTCATTGGGTTTGACCCCTA
ATTTTAAATCAAATTTTGATTTGGCAGAAGATGCTAAATTACAGCTTTCAAAAGATACTTACGATGATGA
TTTAGATAATTTATTGGCGCAAATTGGAGATCAATATGCTGATTTGTTTTTGGCAGC
